>Addgene plasmid #219853 | pDRF1 Cyterm-ytd8oxStayGold | addgene full sequence | sequence record 437582 | Addgene NGS Result
CAAGCTTCCTGAAACGGAGAAACATAAACAGGCATTGCTGGGATCACCCATACATCACTCTGTTTTGCCT
GACCTTTTCCGGTAATTTGAAAACAAACCCGGTCTCGAAGCGGAGATCCGGCGATAATTACCGCAGAAAT
AAACCCATACACGAGACGTAGAACCAGCCGCACATGGCCGGAGAAACTCCTGCGAGAATTTCGTAAACTC
GCGCGCATTGCATCTGTATTTCCTAATGCGGCACTTCCAGGCCTCGATCGAGACCGTTTATCCATTGCTT
TTTTGTTGTCTTTTTCCCTCGTTCACAGAAAGTCTGAAGAAGCTATAGTAGAACTATGAGCTTTTTTTGT
TTCTGTTTTCCTTTTTTTTTTTTTTACCTCTGTGGAAATTGTTACTCTCACACTCTTTAGTTCGTTTGTT
TGTTTTGTTTATTCCAATTATGACCGGTGACGAAACGTGGTCGATGGTGGGTACCGCTTATGCTCCCCTC
CATTAGTTTCGATTATATAAAAAGGCCAAATATTGTATTATTTTCAAATGTCCTATCATTATCGTCTAAC
ATCTAATTTCTCTTAAATTTTTTCTCTTTCTTTCCTATAACACCAATAGTGAAAATCTTTTTTTCTTCTA
TATCTACAAAAACTTTTTTTTTCTATCAACCTCGTTGATAAATTTTTTCTTTAACAATCGTTAATAATTA
ATTAATTGGAAAATAACCATTTTTTCTCTCTTTTATACACACATTCAAAAGAAAGAAAAAAAATATACCC
CAGCCTCGACTAGTGAATTCGCGGCCATCACAAGTTTGTACAAAAAAGCAGGCTGCTAGCGCTACCGGAC
TCAGATCTGGTACCCCTTGCAGCTTCCAGTTGTCAGGAAGAGAAGGCTCCCATGGATCCTGTGGTGGTGC
TGGGGCTCTGTCTCTCCTGTTTGCTTCTCCTTTCACTCTGGAAACAGAGCTATGGGGGAGGGAAGCTTCG
AATTCTGCAGTCGACGGTACCGCGGGCCCGGGATCCACCGGTCGCCACCATGGTTTCTACTGGTGAAGAA
TTGTTTACTGGTGTTGTTCCATTTAAGTTCCAATTGAAGGGTACCATTAACGGTAAGTCTTTCACTGTTG
AAGGTGAAGGTGAGGGTAACTCTCATGAAGGTTCTCATAAGGGTAAGTATGTTTGTACTTCCGGTAAGTT
GCCAATGTCTTGGGCTGCTCTAGGTACTTCTTTCGGTTATGGTATGAAATATTACACTAAATACCCATCT
GGTTTAAAGAATTGGTTCCATGAAGTCATGCCTGAAGGTTTCACTTACGATAGACATATTCAATATAAAG
GTGATGGTTCTATTCATGCTAAGCATCAACATTTCATGAAGAATGGTACTTATCACAACATTGTTGAATT
CACAGGTCAAGATTTTAAAGAAAACTCTCCAGTTTTGACCGGTGATATGAACGTTTCTTTGCCAAACGAA
GTCCAACACATTCCAAGAGACGATGGTGTTGAATGTCCAGTTACTTTGTTGTATCCATTGTTGTCTGATA
AATCTAAGTGTGTTGAGGCTTATCAAAACACAATTATCAAGCCATTGCATAATCAACCAGCCCCTGATGT
TCCATATCACTGGATCAGAAAGCAATACACTCAATCTAAGGATGATACTGAAGAAAGAGATCATATTATC
CAATCTGAAACCTTAGAAGCTCATTTGTACAGTAGAACTAAATTAGAAGGTCATGGTACTGGTTCTACTG
GTTCTGGTTCTTCTGGTACTGCTTCCTCTGAAGATAATAATATTGATATGGTTAGCACTGGTGAAGAATT
GTTCACTGGTGTTGTTCCATTTAAGTTCCAATTGAAAGGTACCATTAACGGTAAGTCATTTACAGTCGAA
GGTGAAGGTGAAGGGAACTCTCATGAAGGTTCACACAAAGGTAAGTACGTCTGTACATCCGGTAAGTTGC
CTATGAGTTGGGCTGCTTTAGGTACTTCTTTCGGTTACGGTATGAAATATTACACTAAATACCCATCCGG
TTTGAAGAATTGGTTCCATGAAGTTATGCCTGAAGGTTTCACTTATGATAGACACATTCAATACAAGGGT
GATGGTTCAATTCACGCTAAGCACCAACATTTTATGAAAAACGGTACTTACCATAACATTGTTGAATTCA
CCGGTCAAGATTTTAAGGAAAATTCTCCAGTTTTAACTGGTGATATGAACGTCTCCTTGCCAAATGAAGT
TCAACACATCCCAAGAGATGATGGTGTTGAATGTCCAGTCACCTTGTTGTATCCATTATTATCTGATAAA
TCTAAGTGTGTTGAAGCCTACCAAAACACTATAATTAAGCCATTGCACAACCAACCAGCTCCTGATGTTC
CATACCATTGGATTAGAAAGCAATACACTCAAAGTAAGGATGATACTGAAGAAAGAGATCATATTATTCA
ATCTGAAACTTTGGAAGCTCATTTGTAAGCGGCCGCACCCAGCTTTCTTGTACAAAGTGGTGTAGTTAAT
TCATGATGGCCGCTGCAGGTCGACCTCGAGGGGGGGCCCGGTACCCAATTCGCCCTATAGTGAGTCGTAT
TACGCGCGGATCCAGCTTTGGACTTCTTCGCCAGAGGTTTGGTCAAGTCTCCAATCAAGGTTGTCGGCTT
GTCTACCTTGCCAGAAATTTACGAAAAGATGGAAAAGGGTCAAATCGTTGGTAGATACGTTGTTGACACT
TCTAAATAAGCGAATTTCTTATGATTTATGATTTTTATTATTAAATAAGTTATAAAAAAAATAAGTGTAT
ACAAATTTTAAAGTGACTCTTAGGTTTTAAAACGAAAATTCTTATTCTTGAGTAACTCTTTCCTGTAGGT
CAGGTTGCTTTCTCAGGTATAGCATGAGGTCGCTCTTATTGACCACACCTCTACCGGCATGCCAATTCAC
TGGCCGTCGTTTTACAACGTCGTGACTGGGAAAACCCTGGCGTTACCCAACTTAATCGCCTTGCAGCACA
TCCCCCTTTCGCCAGCTGGCGTAATAGCGAAGAGGCCCGCACCGATCGCCCTTCCCAACAGTTGCGCAGC
CTGAATGGCGAATGGCGCCTGATGCGGTATTTTCTCCTTACGCATCTGTGCGGTATTTCACACCGCATAA
TCGGATCGTACTTGTTACCCATCATTGAATTTTGAACATCCGAACCTGGGAGTTTTCCCTGAAACAGATA
GTATATTTGAACCTGTATAATAATATATAGTCTAGCGCTTTACGGAAGACAATGTATGTATTTCGGTTCC
TGGAGAAACTATTGCATCTATTGCATAGGTAATCTTGCACGTCGCATCCCCGGTTCATTTTCTGCGTTTC
CATCTTGCACTTCAATAGCATATCTTTGTTAACGAAGCATCTGTGCTTCATTTTGTAGAACAAAAATGCA
ACGCGAGAGCGCTAATTTTTCAAACAAAGAATCTGAGCTGCATTTTTACAGAACAGAAATGCAACGCGAA
AGCGCTATTTTACCAACGAAGAATCTGTGCTTCATTTTTGTAAAACAAAAATGCAACGCGAGAGCGCTAA
TTTTTCAAACAAAGAATCTGAGCTGCATTTTTACAGAACAGAAATGCAACGCGAGAGCGCTATTTTACCA
ACAAAGAATCTATACTTCTTTTTTGTTCTACAAAAATGCATCCCGAGAGCGCTATTTTTCTAACAAAGCA
TCTTAGATTACTTTTTTTCTCCTTTGTGCGCTCTATAATGCAGTCTCTTGATAACTTTTTGCACTGTAGG
TCCGTTAAGGTTAGAAGAAGGCTACTTTGGTGTCTATTTTCTCTTCCATAAAAAAAGCCTGACTCCACTT
CCCGCGTTTACTGATTACTAGCGAAGCTGCGGGTGCATTTTTTCAAGATAAAGGCATCCCCGATTATATT
CTATACCGATGTGGATTGCGCATACTTTGTGAACAGAAAGTGATAGCGTTGATGATTCTTCATTGGTCAG
AAAATTATGAACGGTTTCTTCTATTTTGTCTCTATATACTACGTATAGGAAATGTTTACATTTTCGTATT
GTTTTCGATTCACTCTATGAATAGTTCTTACTACAATTTTTTTGTCTAAAGAGTAATACTAGAGATAAAC
ATAAAAAATGTAGAGGTCGAGTTTAGATGCAAGTTCAAGGAGCGAAAGGTGGATGGGTAGGTTATATAGG
GATATAGCACAGAGATATATAGCAAAGAGATACTTTTGAGCAATGTTTGTGGAAGCGGTATTCGCAATAT
TTTAGTAGCTCGTTACAGTCCGGTGCGTTTTTGGTTTTTTGAAAGTGCGTCTTCAGAGCGCTTTTGGTTT
TCAAAAGCGCTCTGAAGTTCCTATACTTTCTAGCTAGAGAATAGGAACTTCGGAATAGGAACTTCAAAGC
GTTTCCGAAAACGAGCGCTTCCGAAAATGCAACGCGAGCTGCGCACATACAGCTCACTGTTCACGTCGCA
CCTATATCTGCGTGTTGCCTGTATATATATATACATGAGAAGAACGGCATAGTGCGTGTTTATGCTTAAA
TGCGTACTTATATGCGTCTATTTATGTAGGATGAAAGGTAGTCTAGTACCTCCTGTGATATTATCCCATT
CCATGCGGGGTATCGTATGCTTCCTTCAGCACTACCCTTTAGCTGTTCTATATGCTGCCACTCCTCAATT
GGATTAGTCTCATCCTTCAATGCTATCATTTCCTTTGATATTGGATCGATCCGATGATAAGCTGTCAAAC
ATGAGAATTGGGTAATAACTGATATAATTAAATTGAAGCTCTAATTTGTGAGTTTAGTATACATGCATTT
ACTTATAATACAGTTTTTTAGTTTTGCTGGCCGCATCTTCTCAAATATGCTTCCCAGCCTGCTTTTCTGT
AACGTTCACCCTCTACCTTAGCATCCCTTCCCTTTGCAAATAGTCCTCTTCCAACAATAATAATGTCAGA
TCCTGTAGAGACCACATCATCCACGGTTCTATACTGTTGACCCAATGCGTCTCCCTTGTCATCTAAACCC
ACACCGGGTGTCATAATCAACCAATCGTAACCTTCATCTCTTCCACCCATGTCTCTTTGAGCAATAAAGC
CGATAACAAAATCTTTGTCGCTCTTCGCAATGTCAACAGTACCCTTAGTATATTCTCCAGTAGATAGGGA
GCCCTTGCATGACAATTCTGCTAACATCAAAAGGCCTCTAGGTTCCTTTGTTACTTCTTCTGCCGCCTGC
TTCAAACCGCTAACAATACCTGGGCCCACCACACCGTGTGCATTCGTAATGTCTGCCCATTCTGCTATTC
TGTATACACCCGCAGAGTACTGCAATTTGACTGTATTACCAATGTCAGCAAATTTTCTGTCTTCGAAGAG
TAAAAAATTGTACTTGGCGGATAATGCCTTTAGCGGCTTAACTGTGCCCTCCATGGAAAAATCAGTCAAG
ATATCCACATGTGTTTTTAGTAAACAAATTTTGGGACCTAATGCTTCAACTAACTCCAGTAATTCCTTGG
TGGTACGAACATCCAATGAAGCACACAAGTTTGTTTGCTTTTCGTGCATGATATTAAATAGCTTGGCAGC
AACAGGACTAGGATGAGTAGCAGCACGTTCCTTATATGTAGCTTTCGACATGATTTATCTTCGTTTCCTG
CATGTTTTTGTTCTGTGCAGTTGGGTTAAGAATACTGGGCAATTTCATGTTTCTTCAACACTACATATGC
GTATATATACCAATCTAAGTCTGTGCTCCTTCCTTCGTTCTTCCTTCTGTTCGGAGATTACCGAATCAAA
AAAATTTCAAGGAAACCGAAATCAAAAAAAAGAATAAAAAAAAAATGATGAATTGAAAAGCTAATTCTTG
AAGACGAAAGGGCCTCGTGATACGCCTATTTTTATAGGTTAATGTCATGATAATAATGGTTTCTTAGACG
TCAGGTGGCACTTTTCGGGGAAATGTGCGCGGAACCCCTATTTGTTTATTTTTCTAAATACATTCAAATA
TGTATCCGCTCATGAGACAATAACCCTGATAAATGCTTCAATAATATTGAAAAAGGAAGAGTATGAGTAT
TCAACATTTCCGTGTCGCCCTTATTCCCTTTTTTGCGGCATTTTGCCTTCCTGTTTTTGCTCACCCAGAA
ACGCTGGTGAAAGTAAAAGATGCTGAAGATCAGTTGGGTGCACGAGTGGGTTACATCGAACTGGATCTCA
ACAGCGGTAAGATCCTTGAGAGTTTTCGCCCCGAAGAACGTTTTCCAATGATGAGCACTTTTAAAGTTCT
GCTATGTGGCGCGGTATTATCCCGTATTGACGCCGGGCAAGAGCAACTCGGTCGCCGCATACACTATTCT
CAGAATGACTTGGTTGAGTACTCACCAGTCACAGAAAAGCATCTTACGGATGGCATGACAGTAAGAGAAT
TATGCAGTGCTGCCATAACCATGAGTGATAACACTGCGGCCAACTTACTTCTGACAACGATCGGAGGACC
GAAGGAGCTAACCGCTTTTTTGCACAACATGGGGGATCATGTAACTCGCCTTGATCGTTGGGAACCGGAG
CTGAATGAAGCCATACCAAACGACGAGCGTGACACCACGATGCCTGTAGCAATGGCAACAACGTTGCGCA
AACTATTAACTGGCGAACTACTTACTCTAGCTTCCCGGCAACAATTAATAGACTGGATGGAGGCGGATAA
AGTTGCAGGACCACTTCTGCGCTCGGCCCTTCCGGCTGGCTGGTTTATTGCTGATAAATCTGGAGCCGGT
GAGCGTGGGTCTCGCGGTATCATTGCAGCACTGGGGCCAGATGGTAAGCCCTCCCGTATCGTAGTTATCT
ACACGACGGGGAGTCAGGCAACTATGGATGAACGAAATAGACAGATCGCTGAGATAGGTGCCTCACTGAT
TAAGCATTGGTAACTGTCAGACCAAGTTTACTCATATATACTTTAGATTGATTTAAAACTTCATTTTTAA
TTTAAAAGGATCTAGGTGAAGATCCTTTTTGATAATCTCATGACCAAAATCCCTTAACGTGAGTTTTCGT
TCCACTGAGCGTCAGACCCCGTAGAAAAGATCAAAGGATCTTCTTGAGATCCTTTTTTTCTGCGCGTAAT
CTGCTGCTTGCAAACAAAAAAACCACCGCTACCAGCGGTGGTTTGTTTGCCGGATCAAGAGCTACCAACT
CTTTTTCCGAAGGTAACTGGCTTCAGCAGAGCGCAGATACCAAATACTGTTCTTCTAGTGTAGCCGTAGT
TAGGCCACCACTTCAAGAACTCTGTAGCACCGCCTACATACCTCGCTCTGCTAATCCTGTTACCAGTGGC
TGCTGCCAGTGGCGATAAGTCGTGTCTTACCGGGTTGGACTCAAGACGATAGTTACCGGATAAGGCGCAG
CGGTCGGGCTGAACGGGGGGTTCGTGCACACAGCCCAGCTTGGAGCGAACGACCTACACCGAACTGAGAT
ACCTACAGCGTGAGCTATGAGAAAGCGCCACGCTTCCCGAAGGGAGAAAGGCGGACAGGTATCCGGTAAG
CGGCAGGGTCGGAACAGGAGAGCGCACGAGGGAGCTTCCAGGGGGAAACGCCTGGTATCTTTATAGTCCT
GTCGGGTTTCGCCACCTCTGACTTGAGCGTCGATTTTTGTGATGCTCGTCAGGGGGGCGGAGCCTATGGA
AAAACGCCAGCAACGCGGCCTTTTTACGGTTCCTGGCCTTTTGCTGGCCTTTTGCTCACATGTTCTTTCC
TGCGTTATCCCCTGATTCTGTGGATAACCGTATTACCGCCTTTGAGTGAGCTGATACCGCTCGCCGCAGC
CGAACGACCGAGCGCAGCGAGTCAGTGAGCGAGGAAGCGGAAGAGCGCCCAATACGCAAACCGCCTCTCC
CCGCGCGTTGGCCGATTCATTAATGCAGCTGGCACGACAGGTTTCCCGACTGGAAAGCGGGCAGTGAGCG
CAACGCAATTAATGTGAGTTAGCTCACTCATTAGGCACCCCAGGCTTTACACTTTATGCTTCCGGCTCGT
ATGTTGTGTGGAATTGTGAGCGGATAACAATTTCACACAGGAAACAGCTATGACCATGATTACGCCAAGC
TTACCGCATCAGGAAATTGTAAGCGTTAATATTTTGTTAAAATTCGCGTTAAATTTTTGTTAAATCAGCT
CATTTTTTAACCAATAGGCCGAAATCGGCAAAATCCCTTATAAATCAAAAGAATAGACCGAGATAGGGT
[37 nt withheld, positions 8260-8296]
AAAGAACGTGGACTCCAACGTCAAAGG
[49 nt withheld, positions 8324-8372]
T
[91 nt withheld, positions 8374-8464]
G
[124 nt withheld, positions 8466-8589]
CCATTCGC
Features (pLannotate 1.2.2; 28 found; start..end, strand, type, name):
      3..257     -  CDS            BRP1 (fragment): BRP1_YEAST - Protein predicted: Swiss-Prot protein existence level 4. From Saccharomyces cerevisiae (strain ATCC 204508 / S288c) (Baker's yeast).
    359..375     -  promoter       ARG4 promoter (fragment): S. cerevisiae ARG4
    480..563     +  CDS            YG007_YEAST: Protein predicted: Swiss-Prot protein existence level 4. From Saccharomyces cerevisiae (strain ATCC 204508 / S288c) (Baker's yeast).
    800..824     +  protein_bind   attB1: mutant version of attB; recombination site for the Gateway® BP reaction BP Clonase™
    825..848     +  misc_feature   MCS (fragment): multiple cloning site
    892..978     +  CDS            CYP2C1 (fragment): CP2C1_RABIT - Experimental evidence at protein level: Swiss-Prot protein existence level 1. Cytochromes P450 are a group of heme-thiolate monooxygenases. In liver microsomes, this enzyme is involved in an NADPH-dependent electron transport pathway. It oxidizes a variety of structurally unrelated compounds, including steroids, fatty acids, and xenobiotics. From Oryctolagus cuniculus (Rabbit).
    973..1016    +  misc_feature   MCS (fragment): multiple cloning site
   1042..2253    +  CDS            Jred: Jred is a basic (constitutively fluorescent) red fluorescent protein published in 2004, derived from Anthoathecata. It has low acid sensitivity.
   2487..2511    -  protein_bind   attB2: mutant version of attB; recombination site for the Gateway® BP reaction BP Clonase™
   2539..2565    +  misc_feature   MCS (fragment): pBluescript multiple cloning site
   2574..2592    -  promoter       T7 promoter: promoter for bacteriophage T7 RNA polymerase
   2593..2736    +  CDS            ADH1 (fragment): ADH1_YEAST - Also known as ADC1. Experimental evidence at protein level: Swiss-Prot protein existence level 1. This isozyme preferentially catalyzes the conversion of primary unbranched alcohols to their corresponding aldehydes. Also shows activity toward secondary alcohols. From Saccharomyces cerevisiae (strain ATCC 204508 / S288c) (Baker's yeast).
   2740..2927    +  terminator     ADH1 terminator: S. cerevisiae ADH1; transcription terminator for the S. cerevisiae alcohol dehydrogenase 1 (ADH1) gene
   2935..3092    +  CDS            lacZα (fragment): LacZα fragment of β-galactosidase; lacZ fragment
   3098..3149    -  misc_feature   bom (fragment): basis of mobility region from pBR322
   3154..3237    +  CDS            RAF1 (fragment): RAF_YEAST - Experimental evidence at transcript level: Swiss-Prot protein existence level 2. Antagonizes transcriptional repression of recombinase FLP by REP1-REP2. May play a role in plasmid partitioning. From Saccharomyces cerevisiae (strain ATCC 204508 / S288c) (Baker's yeast).
   3391..4737    -  rep_origin     2μ ori: yeast 2μ plasmid origin of replication
   4742..4758    -  promoter       tet promoter (fragment): E. coli promoter for tetracycline efflux protein gene
   4848..5651    -  CDS            URA3: orotidine-5'-phosphate decarboxylase, required for uracil biosynthesis; S. cerevisiae URA3; yeast auxotrophic marker, counterselectable with 5-fluoroorotic acid (5-FOA)
   5652..5867    -  promoter       URA3 promoter: S. cerevisiae URA3
   5978..6082    +  promoter       AmpR promoter: bla
   6083..6943    +  CDS            AmpR: β-lactamase; bla; confers resistance to ampicillin, carbenicillin, and related antibiotics
   7114..7702    +  rep_origin     ori: high-copy-number ColE1/pMB1/pBR322/pUC origin of replication
   7885..7977    +  CDS            lacI (fragment): lac repressor; lacI; The lac repressor binds to the lac operator to inhibit transcription in E. coli. This inhibition can be relieved by adding lactose or isopropyl-β-D-thiogalactopyranoside (IPTG).
   7990..8011    +  protein_bind   CAP binding site: CAP binding activates transcription in the presence of cAMP. E. coli catabolite activator protein
   8026..8056    +  promoter       lac promoter: promoter for the E. coli lac operon
   8064..8080    +  protein_bind   lac operator: The lac repressor binds to the lac operator to inhibit transcription in E. coli. This inhibition can be relieved by adding lactose or isopropyl-β-D-thiogalactopyranoside (IPTG). lac repressor encoded by lacI
   8161..8589    -  rep_origin     f1 ori (sequence partly withheld): f1 bacteriophage origin of replication; arrow indicates direction of (+) strand synthesis
