[The description below was written by a language model from this plasmid's Addgene catalogue record and pLannotate feature annotations shown in this document.]
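Description:
pDRF1 Cyterm-ytd8oxStayGold is a yeast expression plasmid of about 8.6 kb, built to express a membrane-anchored StayGold-family fluorescent protein in budding yeast. It is an E. coli–yeast shuttle vector. In bacteria it is maintained by a high-copy ColE1/pUC-type origin and selected with ampicillin through the β-lactamase gene. In Saccharomyces cerevisiae it replicates episomally from the 2μ origin and is selected by uracil prototrophy through URA3 under its own promoter, a marker that can also be counterselected with 5-FOA. An f1 origin and remnants of a lac/lacZα cloning region are carried over from the parent vector. The plasmid name says pDRF1, whereas the catalogue lists the backbone as pDRF2; the record does not explain the difference.

The synthetic insert lies between attB1 and attB2 Gateway recombination sites, flanked by multiple-cloning-site fragments and followed by the ADH1 terminator. It begins with a short segment matching the N-terminus of rabbit cytochrome P450 2C1, which is the "Cyterm" part of the name. This type of sequence is commonly used as an ER-membrane anchor that displays the fused protein on the cytoplasmic face. Downstream is an open reading frame of roughly 1.2 kb that the automated annotation labels Jred. This is most likely a nearest-match call for ytd8oxStayGold, and both the length and the "td" in the name suggest a tandem dimer, although the record does not say so. The yeast promoter driving the insert is not annotated; only yeast genomic fragments are detected upstream. The associated study compared novel fluorescent proteins side by side in budding yeast, so this membrane-tethered fusion probably served in that characterization, though the specific assay is not stated.
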