Addgene plasmid #219853: pDRF1 Cyterm-ytd8oxStayGold
Purpose: expression of Cyterm-ytd8oxStayGold in budding yeast
Depositing lab: Bas Teusink. Depositing organization: Vrije Universiteit Amsterdam. Publication: Side-by-Side Systematic Characterization of Novel FPs in Budding Yeast. Botman D, de Groot DH, Wehrens M, van Rossum K, Yska S, van der Kieft B, Albert V, Minghetti N, Goedhart J, Teusink B. ACS Synth Biol. 2026 Apr 1. doi: 10.1021/acssynbio.5c00676. PubMed 41919951.
Backbone
  Vector backbone: pDRF2
  Vector type: Yeast Expression
Growth in bacteria
  Bacterial resistance: Ampicillin, 100 μg/mL
  Growth temperature: 37°C
  Growth strain: DH5alpha
  Copy number: High Copy
Gene/Insert
  Gene/Insert name: Cyterm-ytd8oxStayGold
  Species: Synthetic
  Cloning method: Restriction Enzyme; 5′ cloning site Unknown (unknown if destroyed)
Terms and licenses: Academic/Nonprofit Terms; Industry Terms
How to cite: pDRF1 Cyterm-ytd8oxStayGold was a gift from Bas Teusink (Addgene plasmid # 219853 ; http://n2t.net/addgene:219853 ; RRID:Addgene_219853)
